>Addgene plasmid #43740 | IV-AGC | depositor partial sequence | sequence record 59005 | IV-AGC sequence 279 bps
CGTCTCGACTCACCCCAGAGCAGGTCGTGGCAATCGCCTCCAACATTGGCGGGAAACAGGCACTCGAGAC
TGTCCAGCGCCTGCTTCCCGTGCTGTGCCAAGCGCACGGCCTCACCCCAGAGCAGGTCGTGGCAATCGCG
AGCAATAACGGCGGAAAACAGGCTTTGGAAACGGTGCAGAGGCTCCTTCCAGTGCTGTGCCAAGCGCACG
GATTAACCCCAGAGCAGGTCGTGGCGATCGCAAGCCACGACGGAGGAAGACCCGCACTGGAGAGAGACG
