>Addgene plasmid #43740 | IV-AGC | addgene partial sequence | sequence record 62211 | M13-F20 5'-TGTAAAACGACGGCCAGT-3'
CTATAGGGCGAATTGGGCCCTCTAGATGCATGCTCGAGCGGCCGCCAGTGTGATGGATATCTGCAGAATT
CGCCCTTATATAGATGCCGTCCTAGCGCGTCTCGACTCACCCCAGAGCAGGTCGTGGCAATCGCCTCCAA
CATTGGCGGGAAACAGGCACTCGAGACTGTCCAGCGCCTGCTTCCCGTGCTGTGCCAAGCGCACGGCCTC
ACCCCAGAGCAGGTCGTGGCAATCGCGAGCAATAACGGCGGAAAACAGGCTTTGGAAACGGTGCAGAGGC
TCCTTCCAGTGCTGTGCCAAGCGCACGGATTAACCCCAGAGCAGGTCGTGGCGATCGCAAGCCACGACGG
AGGAAGACCCGCACTGGAGAGAGACGTGGGCACAGGAAAGATACTTAAGGGCGAATTCCAGCACACTGGC
GGCCGTTACTAGTGGATCCGAGCTCGGTACCAAGCTTGATGCATAGCTTGAGTATTCTATAGTGTCACCT
AAATAGCTTGGCGTAATCATGGTCATAGCTGTTTCCTGTGTGAAATTGTTATCCGCTCACAATTCCACAC
AACATACGAGCCGGAAGCATAAAGTGTAAAGCCTGGGGTGCCTAATGAGTGAGCTAACTCACATTAATTG
CGTTGCGCTCACTGCCCGCTTTCCAGTCGGGAAACCTGTCGTGCCAGCTGCATTAATGAATCGGCCAACG
CGCGGGGAGAGGCGGTTTGCGTATTGGGCGCTCTTCCGCTTCCTCGCTCACTGACTCGCTGCGCTCGGTC
GTTCGGCTGCGGCGAGCGGTATCAGCTCACTCAAAGGCGGTAATACGGTTATCCACAGAATCAGGGGATA
ACGCAGGAAAGAACATGTGAGCAAAAGGC
