[The description below was written by a language model from this plasmid's Addgene catalogue record.]
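Description:
IV-AGC is a small bacterial cloning plasmid built on the commercial pCRII-TOPO backbone (about 4 kb without insert), into which a 279 bp synthetic fragment was placed by TOPO cloning. It is a high-copy plasmid maintained in E. coli and is selectable with both ampicillin and kanamycin, consistent with the dual resistance markers carried by this backbone. No feature table accompanies the record, so the origin of replication and other backbone elements are not itemised. The listed sequencing primers, T7 on the 5′ side and M13 reverse on the 3′ side, show that these standard priming sites flank the cloning site and can be used to verify the insert.

The insert is described only by its name and as synthetic; the record does not state its composition or encoded function. It was deposited with a publication describing a TALEN genome-editing system for generating human stem cell-based disease models. In that context, the name plausibly denotes a pre-assembled module of TAL effector repeats recognising the three-base sequence A-G-C and intended for position IV in a hierarchical assembly. A fragment of roughly this length would fit about three repeat units, but this interpretation is inferred from the name and size rather than stated in the record. The plasmid has no promoter or expression cassette described for the insert and is categorised purely as a cloning vector. It is best understood as a storage and source plasmid for one building block in a library used to assemble custom TALEN DNA-binding domains, not as a construct for direct delivery to mammalian cells.
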