Addgene plasmid #43740: IV-AGC
Depositing lab: Chad Cowan & Kiran Musunuru. Depositing organization: Harvard University. Publication: A TALEN Genome-Editing System for Generating Human Stem Cell-Based Disease Models. Ding Q, Lee YK, Schaefer EA, Peters DT, Veres A, Kim K, Kuperwasser N, Motola DL, Meissner TB, Hendriks WT, Trevisan M, Gupta RM, Moisan A, Banks E, Friesen M, Schinzel RT, Xia F, Tang A, Xia Y, Figueroa E, Wann A, Ahfeldt T, Daheron L, Zhang F, Rubin LL, Peng LF, Chung RT, Musunuru K, Cowan CA. Cell Stem Cell. 2012 Dec 12. pii: S1934-5909(12)00645-5. doi: 10.1016/j.stem.2012.11.011. PubMed 23246482.
Backbone
  Vector backbone: pCRII-TOPO
  Backbone manufacturer: Invitrogen
  Backbone size w/o insert (bp): 3973
  Vector type: Bacterial Cloning
Growth in bacteria
  Bacterial resistance: Ampicillin and Kanamycin, 100 & 50 μg/mL
  Growth temperature: 37°C
  Growth strain: Top10
  Copy number: High Copy
Gene/Insert
  Gene/Insert name: IV-AGC
  Species: Synthetic
  Insert size (bp): 279
  Cloning method: TOPO Cloning
  Sequencing primers: 5′ T7; 3′ M13-rev
Terms and licenses: Academic/Nonprofit Terms; Industry Terms: Not Available to Industry
How to cite: IV-AGC was a gift from Chad Cowan & Kiran Musunuru (Addgene plasmid # 43740 ; http://n2t.net/addgene:43740 ; RRID:Addgene_43740)
